Addgene plasmid #61456: pFF828
Purpose: AHL-inducible msd_lacZ(ON)
Depositing lab: Timothy Lu. Depositing organization: Massachusetts Institute of Technology. Publication: Synthetic biology. Genomically encoded analog memory with precise in vivo DNA writing in living cell populations. Farzadfard F, Lu TK. Science. 2014 Nov 14;346(6211):1256272. doi: 10.1126/science.1256272. PubMed 25395541.
Backbone
  Vector backbone: pZE32
  Vector type: Synthetic Biology
Growth in bacteria
  Bacterial resistance: Chloramphenicol, 25 μg/mL
  Growth temperature: 37°C
  Growth strain: DH5alpha
  Copy number: High Copy
Gene/Insert
  Gene/Insert name: msd_lacZ(ON)
  Species: E. coli
  Promoter: pLuxR
  Cloning method: Restriction Enzyme; 5′ cloning site PacI (not destroyed); 3′ cloning site BamHI (not destroyed)
  Sequencing primers: 5′ CGGTAATGGATTGACATTTG; 3′ GGGCGGCGGATTTGTCCTAC
Terms and licenses: Academic/Nonprofit Terms; Industry Terms: Not Available to Industry
How to cite: pFF828 was a gift from Timothy Lu (Addgene plasmid # 61456 ; http://n2t.net/addgene:61456 ; RRID:Addgene_61456)
