[The description below was written by a language model from this plasmid's Addgene catalogue record and pLannotate feature annotations shown in this document.]
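Description:
pFF828 is a 4,092-nt synthetic-biology plasmid built on the pZE32 backbone for use in E. coli. It is maintained at high copy through a ColE1/pMB1-type origin and selected with chloramphenicol via a chloramphenicol acetyltransferase gene driven by its native cat promoter and followed by the phage lambda t0 terminator.

The payload is an AHL-inducible retron cassette recorded as msd_lacZ(ON), cloned between PacI and BamHI sites under the pLuxR promoter. On the reverse strand, the feature table shows the Ec86 retron reverse transcriptase coding sequence ending at an rrnB T1 terminator. Just upstream of it in that orientation lies a short fragment matching lacZα. This arrangement fits a retron operon in which the msd template region has been re-engineered to carry lacZ-derived sequence. The msr/msd RNA elements and the promoter itself are not annotated separately. In a retron, the transcript serves as both primer and template for the reverse transcriptase, which produces a single-stranded DNA (msDNA) inside the cell. Here that ssDNA would carry lacZ sequence corresponding to the "ON" state.

A separate forward-strand luxR gene from Aliivibrio fischeri encodes the activator that binds the acyl-homoserine lactone autoinducer and switches on the lux promoter, so the plasmid carries its own sensor for the inducer. The promoter driving luxR is not stated.

The associated publication concerns genomically encoded analog memory by in vivo DNA writing. In that context the construct is used to couple AHL exposure to intracellular production of ssDNA that can rewrite a genomic lacZ locus. The record shows no recombinase on this plasmid, so any such function would have to be supplied separately.
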