Features (pLannotate 1.2.2; 8 found; start..end, strand, type, name):
     99..201     +  promoter       cat promoter: promoter of the E. coli cat gene encoding chloramphenicol acetyltransferase
    202..861     +  CDS            CmR: chloramphenicol acetyltransferase; cat; confers resistance to chloramphenicol
    882..976     +  terminator     lambda t0 terminator: transcription terminator from phage lambda
   1064..1652    +  rep_origin     ori: high-copy-number ColE1/pMB1/pBR322/pUC origin of replication
   1816..1902    -  terminator     rrnB T1 terminator: Escherichia coli rrnB; transcription terminator T1 from the E. coli rrnB gene
   1935..2894    -  CDS            RT86_ECOLX: Protein predicted: Swiss-Prot protein existence level 4. Participates in the synthesis of a msDNA (a branched RNA linked by a 2',5'-phosphodiester linkage to a single-stranded DNA) of unknown function. The retron transcript serves as primer and template to the reaction, and codes for the RT. From Escherichia coli.
   2941..3018    +  CDS            lacZα (fragment): LacZα fragment of β-galactosidase; lacZ fragment
   3327..4076    +  CDS            luxR: LUXR_ALIFS - Experimental evidence at protein level: Swiss-Prot protein existence level 1. Transcriptional activator of the bioluminescence operon. Binds to the OHHL autoinducer. From Aliivibrio fischeri (Vibrio fischeri).
>Addgene plasmid #61456 | pFF828 | depositor full sequence | sequence record 100026 | pFF828 sequence 4092 bps
GTGAAGACGAAAGGGCCTCGTGATACGCCTATTTTTATAGGTTAATGTCATGATAATAATGGTTTCTTAG
ACGTCGATATCTGGCGAAAATGAGACGTTGATCGGCACGTAAGAGGTTCCAACTTTCACCATAATGAAAT
AAGATCACTACCGGGCGTATTTTTTGAGTTATCGAGATTTTCAGGAGCTAAGGAAGCTAAAATGGAGAAA
AAAATCACTGGATATACCACCGTTGATATATCCCAATGGCATCGTAAAGAACATTTTGAGGCATTTCAGT
CAGTTGCTCAATGTACCTATAACCAGACCGTTCAGCTGGATATTACGGCCTTTTTAAAGACCGTAAAGAA
AAATAAGCACAAGTTTTATCCGGCCTTTATTCACATTCTTGCCCGCCTGATGAATGCTCATCCGGAATTC
CGTATGGCAATGAAAGACGGTGAGCTGGTGATATGGGATAGTGTTCACCCTTGTTACACCGTTTTCCATG
AGCAAACTGAAACGTTTTCATCGCTCTGGAGTGAATACCACGACGATTTCCGGCAGTTTCTACACATATA
TTCGCAAGATGTGGCGTGTTACGGTGAAAACCTGGCCTATTTCCCTAAAGGGTTTATTGAGAATATGTTT
TTCGTCTCAGCCAATCCCTGGGTGAGTTTCACCAGTTTTGATTTAAACGTGGCCAATATGGACAACTTCT
TCGCCCCCGTTTTCACCATGGGCAAATATTATACGCAAGGCGACAAGGTGCTGATGCCGCTGGCGATTCA
GGTTCATCATGCCGTCTGTGATGGCTTCCATGTCGGCAGAATGCTTAATGAATTACAACAGTACTGCGAT
GAGTGGCAGGGCGGGGCGTAATTTGATATCGAGCTCGCTTGGACTCCTGTTGATAGATCCAGTAATGACC
TCAGAACTCCATCTGGATTTGTTCAGAACGCTCGGTTGCCGCCGGGCGTTTTTTATTGGTGAGAATCCAA
GCACTAGTCATGACCAAAATCCCTTAACGTGAGTTTTCGTTCCACTGAGCGTCAGACCCCGTAGAAAAGA
TCAAAGGATCTTCTTGAGATCCTTTTTTTCTGCGCGTAATCTGCTGCTTGCAAACAAAAAAACCACCGCT
ACCAGCGGTGGTTTGTTTGCCGGATCAAGAGCTACCAACTCTTTTTCCGAAGGTAACTGGCTTCAGCAGA
GCGCAGATACCAAATACTGTCCTTCTAGTGTAGCCGTAGTTAGGCCACCACTTCAAGAACTCTGTAGCAC
CGCCTACATACCTCGCTCTGCTAATCCTGTTACCAGTGGCTGCTGCCAGTGGCGATAAGTCGTGTCTTAC
CGGGTTGGACTCAAGACGATAGTTACCGGATAAGGCGCAGCGGTCGGGCTGAACGGGGGGTTCGTGCACA
CAGCCCAGCTTGGAGCGAACGACCTACACCGAACTGAGATACCTACAGCGTGAGCATTGAGAAAGCGCCA
CGCTTCCCGAAGGGAGAAAGGCGGACAGGTATCCGGTAAGCGGCAGGGTCGGAACAGGAGAGCGCACGAG
GGAGCTTCCAGGGGGAAACGCCTGGTATCTTTATAGTCCTGTCGGGTTTCGCCACCTCTGACTTGAGCGT
CGATTTTTGTGATGCTCGTCAGGGGGGCGGAGCCTATGGAAAAACGCCAGCAACGCGGCCTTTTTACGGT
TCCTGGCCTTTTGCTGGCCTTTTGCTCACATGTTCTTTCCTGCGTTATCCCCTGATTCTGTGGATAACCG
TATTACCGCCTTTGAGTGAGCTGATACCGCTCGCCGCAGCCGAACGCCTAGGTCTAGGGCGGCGGATTTG
TCCTACTCAGGAGAGCGTTCACCGACAAACAACAGATAAAACGAAAGGCCCAGTCTTTCGACTGAGCCTT
TCGTTTTATTTGATGCCTCTAGCACGCGTACCATGGGATCCTTAGGTCTTCGCTTTATTTAAAGGGTTCT
TTCCATATTTTTTTTCTAATTTGCTAATATAAGTTATTAATCTCCTATGGCTTTTTGAATCCACACTTAA
AATAAATGACAACCATCCCCTAACGTGTTCTATCTCAGAAGACTTACCGCAAAATATATGATGTATCTTT
GCTCTAATTTCTTTATATTTTTCTCTACCTATCCCAACTTTCTCTTGTGAAATAACTAAACCTGTAACTT
TCCTCTGACTACGAGGCCCACTAATACAAGTTTTTTTTGAGTTAATAACCAATCCTTCACTTGGGATTAT
AGAAAATAAAAAATCACGTGCTTTAACAACCTTTTTCATAGACTGTGCAGATAAGGTGAGGTCATCGGCA
TATCTCGTATATATCAAGCCCCGACTACCTGCATAACCCTGAATACGATAATCAAGTTTAGAACATATTA
GATTAGCTAATTTAGGTGATGATGGAGCACCTTGTGGTAGCAGATTTTTATAACAACATATTTTTGTCAA
AACTGAAGATATTAGTCGATTATAACCAAGAGAATGGAACACTCCAAAAACTTTGTTAGCAGTTAAACTT
GGGAAAAAATCCTCCAAATCAATATTCAGTATAAAGTTTGCCCCAATATGCGGGGTAGCATTATTCAAAA
TAGATTGGTGCTTTTCAAATCCAATAGAAAAAGGAGATGACGACAGTTTATCTAAAATGTTACGTAGAAC
CCATCCTTGTAAGGCTTTAAGTTCTCGAGAAGGTTGGTAAATGGTTCTCATTCTCTTCTCTGGGCCTTTC
TTTTCTACAGTGTAGATCCTATAGCGAAAATCAGCTGTATAGATTAACAACCGAAGTGTTTCAACAGATA
TGCGAGTCGCCTTAGACATGTCATGCAAATTGTTCATGACAGGTAGGCCGAGATTTCTCAATCTAAAAGT
GTTCAAATATTCAGCGGATTTCATGAAAGTTGCGCACCCTTACGTCAGAAAAAACGGGTTTCCTGAATTC
ACCCAACTTAATCGCCTTGCAGCACATCCCCCTTTCGCCAGCTGGCGTAATAGCGAAGAGGCCCGCACCG
ATCGCCCTGAATTCAGGAAAACAGACAGTAACTCAGATTCAATGCAGGATGCCGAAACAACATCCAGAGG
TTGACCTTAATGATAAACCTCTCGCTAAGGGTGCGCATTTAATTAATATTCGACTATAACAAACCATTTT
CTTGCGTAAACCTGTACGATCCTACAGGTGCTTATGTTAAGTAATTGTATTCCCAGCGATACAATAGTGT
GACAAAAATCCAATTTATTAGAATCAAATGTCAATCCATTACCGTTTTAATGATATATAACACGCAAAAC
TTGCGACAAACAATAGGTAAGGATAAAGAGATGGGTATGAAAAACATAAATGCCGACGACACATACAGAA
TAATTAATAAAATTAAAGCTTGTAGAAGCAATAATGATATTAATCAATGCTTATCTGATATGACTAAAAT
GGTACATTGTGAATATTATTTACTCGCGATCATTTATCCTCATTCTATGGTTAAATCTGATATTTCAATT
CTAGATAATTACCCTAAAAAATGGAGGCAATATTATGATGACGCTAATTTAATAAAATATGATCCTATAG
TAGATTATTCTAACTCCAATCATTCACCAATTAATTGGAATATATTTGAAAACAATGCTGTAAATAAAAA
ATCTCCAAATGTAATTAAAGAAGCGAAAACATCAGGTCTTATCACTGGGTTTAGTTTCCCTATTCATACG
GCTAACAATGGCTTCGGAATGCTTAGTTTTGCACATTCAGAAAAAGACAACTATATAGATAGTTTATTTT
TACATGCGTGTATGAACATACCATTAATTGTTCCTTCTCTAGTTGATAATTATCGAAAAATAAATATAGC
AAATAATAAATCAAACAACGATTTAACCAAAAGAGAAAAAGAATGTTTAGCGTGGGCATGCGAAGGAAAA
AGCTCTTGGGATATTTCAAAAATATTAGGCTGCAGTGAGCGTACTGTCACTTTCCATTTAACCAATGCGC
AAATGAAACTCAATACAACAAACCGCTGCCAAAGTATTTCTAAAGCAATTTTAACAGGAGCAATTGATTG
CCCATACTTTAAAAATTAACTAGCATCTCGAG
