>Addgene plasmid #61456 | pFF828 | addgene partial sequence | sequence record 101262 | rrnB-T1-term-Rev 5'-GAAAGGCCCAGTCTTTCGAC-3'
CCCCTAACGTGTTCTATCTCAGAAGACTTACCGCAAAATATATGATGTATCTTTGCTCTAATTTCTTTAT
ATTTTTCTCTACCTATCCCAACTTTCTCTTGTGAAATAACTAAACCTGTAACTTTCCTCTGACTACGAGG
CCCACTAATACAAGTTTTTTTTGAGTTAATAACCAATCCTTCACTNGGGATTATAGAAAATAAAAAATCA
CGTGCTTTAACAACCTTTTTCATAGACTGTGCAGATAAGGTGAGGTCATCGGCATATCTCGTATATATCA
AGCCCCGACTACCTGCATAACCCTGAATACGATAATCAAGTTTAGAACATATTAGATTAGCTAATTTAGG
TGATGATGGAGCACCTTG
