>Addgene plasmid #61456 | pFF828 | addgene partial sequence | sequence record 101709 | LuxR-R 5'-cgtcatcataatattgcctcca-3'
ATTTAACCATAGAATGAGGATAAATGATCGCGAGTAAATAATATTCACAATGTACCATTTTAGTCATATC
AGATAAGCATTGATTAATATCATTATTGCTTCTACAAGCTTTAATTTTATTAATTATTCTGTATGTGTCG
TCGGCATTTATGTTTTTCATACCCATCTCTTTATCCTTACCTATTGTTTGTCGCAAGTTTTGCGTGTTAT
ATATCATTAAAACGGTAATGGATTGACATTTGATTCTAATAAATTGGATTTTTGTCACACTATTGTATCG
CTGGGAATACAATTACTTAACATAAGCACCTGTAGGATCGTACAGGTTTACGCAAGAAAATGGTTTGTTA
TAGTCGAATATTAATTAAATGCGCACCCTTAGCGAGAGGTTTATCATTAAGGTCAACCTCTGGATGTTGT
TTCGGCATCCTGCATTGAATCTGAGTTACTGTCTGTTTTCCTGAATTCAGGGCGATCGGTGCGGGCCTCT
TCGCTATTACGCCAGCTGGCGAAAGGGGGATGTGCTGCAAGGCGATTAAGTTGGGTGAATTCAGGAAACC
CGTTTTTTCTGACGTAAGGGTGCGCAACTTTCATGAAATCCGCTGAATATTTGAACACTTTTAGATTGAG
AAATCTCGGCCTACCTGTCATGAACAATTTGCATGACATGTCTAAGGCGACTCGCATATCTGTTGAAACA
CTTCGGTTGTTAATCTATACAGCTGATTTTCGCTATAGGATCTACACTGTAGAAAAGAAAGGCCCAGAGA
AGAGAATGAGAACCATTTACCAACCTTCTCGAGAACTTAAAGC
